Addgene plasmid #174013: pDB1751
Purpose: pDUAL plasmid expressing GFP from 41nmt1 promoter
Depositing lab: Li-Lin Du. Depositing organization: National Institute of Biological Sciences, Beijing. Publication: Visual detection of binary, ternary and quaternary protein interactions in fission yeast using a Pil1 co-tethering assay. Yu ZQ, Liu XM, Zhao D, Xu DD, Du LL. J Cell Sci. 2021 Oct 1;134(19):jcs258774. doi: 10.1242/jcs.258774. Epub 2021 Oct 12. PubMed 34499173.
Backbone
  Vector backbone: pDUAL-nmt1p-GFP
  Backbone manufacturer: Li-Lin Du's lab
  Backbone size w/o insert (bp): 10000
  Modifications to backbone: SphI and NheI to digest the vector and gel recycle the long fragment, and insert 41nmt1p into it
  Vector type: Yeast Expression
  Selectable markers: LEU1, URA4
Growth in bacteria
  Bacterial resistance: Ampicillin, 100 μg/mL
  Growth temperature: 37°C
  Growth strain: DH5alpha
  Copy number: Unknown
Gene/Insert
  Gene/Insert name: GFP
  Promoter: 41nmt1 promoter
  Cloning method: Unknown
  Sequencing primers: 5′ NA
Terms and licenses: Academic/Nonprofit Terms; Industry Terms: Not Available to Industry
Depositor comments: Visit https://www.biorxiv.org/content/10.1101/2021.04.13.439745v1 for the preprint.
How to cite: pDB1751 was a gift from Li-Lin Du (Addgene plasmid # 174013 ; http://n2t.net/addgene:174013 ; RRID:Addgene_174013)
