[The description below was written by a language model from this plasmid's Addgene catalogue record and pLannotate feature annotations shown in this document.]
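Description:
pDB1751 is a fission yeast (Schizosaccharomyces pombe) expression plasmid of the pDUAL family that expresses GFP alone from the 41nmt1 promoter. It was made by cutting a pDUAL-nmt1p-GFP parent with SphI and NheI and inserting the 41nmt1 promoter into the long vector fragment. The sequenced record is about 9.8 kb. In E. coli it is maintained through a high-copy ColE1/pUC-type origin and selected with ampicillin (AmpR/β-lactamase). It also carries an f1 origin and remnants of the lac promoter/operator, lacZα and pUC polylinker from the cloning backbone.

The expression cassette consists of an nmt1-type promoter, a GFP open reading frame that the annotation identifies as GFPmut3, and the S. cerevisiae ADH1 terminator. The annotation software labels the promoter as wild-type nmt1, but the catalogue entry specifies the 41nmt1 variant. This is the attenuated, medium-strength version of the thiamine-repressible promoter, and it differs from wild type only slightly, so automated matching would not be expected to distinguish the two.

The yeast maintenance elements reflect the dual-use design of pDUAL vectors. An ars1 replication origin and the ura4 marker sit between two separated fragments of the leu1 gene. As an intact circle, the plasmid can replicate episomally under uracil selection. In the standard pDUAL scheme, removing the ars1–ura4 segment leaves a linear fragment flanked by leu1 sequences that can integrate at the chromosomal leu1 locus and restore leucine prototrophy, which fits the two listed markers, LEU1 and URA4.

The associated publication describes a Pil1 co-tethering assay for imaging protein interactions in fission yeast. The record does not state this plasmid's specific role in that assay.
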