Features (pLannotate 1.2.2; 21 found; start..end, strand, type, name):
     54..75      +  protein_bind   CAP binding site: CAP binding activates transcription in the presence of cAMP. E. coli catabolite activator protein
     90..120     +  promoter       lac promoter: promoter for the E. coli lac operon
    128..144     +  protein_bind   lac operator: The lac repressor binds to the lac operator to inhibit transcription in E. coli. This inhibition can be relieved by adding lactose or isopropyl-β-D-thiogalactopyranoside (IPTG). lac repressor encoded by lacI
    181..203     -  misc_feature   MCS (fragment): pUC18/19 multiple cloning site
    229..1380    +  promoter       nmt1 promoter: wild-type nmt1 promoter from Schizosaccharomyces pombe, conferring strong thiamine-repressible expression
   1393..2106    +  CDS            GFPmut3: GFPmut3 is a basic (constitutively fluorescent) green fluorescent protein published in 1996, derived from Aequorea victoria. It is reported to be a very rapidly-maturing weak dimer.
   2133..2320    +  terminator     ADH1 terminator: S. cerevisiae ADH1; transcription terminator for the S. cerevisiae alcohol dehydrogenase 1 (ADH1) gene
   3067..3588    +  CDS            leu1 (fragment): LEU3_SCHPO - Experimental evidence at protein level: Swiss-Prot protein existence level 1. Catalyzes the oxidation of 3-carboxy-2-hydroxy-4- methylpentanoate (3-isopropylmalate) to 3-carboxy-4-methyl-2- oxopentanoate. The product decarboxylates to 4-methyl-2 oxopentanoate. From Schizosaccharomyces pombe (strain 972 / ATCC 24843) (Fission yeast).
   3984..4778    -  CDS            S. pombe ura4: orotidine 5'-phosphate decarboxylase, required for uracil biosynthesis; Schizosaccharomyces pombe ura4
   5387..6170    -  rep_origin     ars1: Schizosaccharomyces pombe autonomously replicating sequence ars1
   6331..6396    +  CDS            hus5 (fragment): UBC9_SCHPO - Also known as ubc9. Experimental evidence at protein level: Swiss-Prot protein existence level 1. Catalyzes the covalent attachment of ubiquitin-like protein SUMO/Smt3 to other proteins. Required for efficient recovery from DNA damage or S-phase arrest and normal mitosis. This may be as part of a checkpoint independent recovery process. From Schizosaccharomyces pombe (strain 972 / ATCC 24843) (Fission yeast).
   6488..6886    +  CDS            leu1 (fragment): LEU3_SCHPO - Experimental evidence at protein level: Swiss-Prot protein existence level 1. Catalyzes the oxidation of 3-carboxy-2-hydroxy-4- methylpentanoate (3-isopropylmalate) to 3-carboxy-4-methyl-2- oxopentanoate. The product decarboxylates to 4-methyl-2 oxopentanoate. From Schizosaccharomyces pombe (strain 972 / ATCC 24843) (Fission yeast).
   6889..7046    +  CDS            lacZα (fragment): LacZα fragment of β-galactosidase; lacZ fragment
   7052..7103    -  misc_feature   bom (fragment): basis of mobility region from pBR322
   7122..7577    +  rep_origin     f1 ori (sequence partly withheld): f1 bacteriophage origin of replication; arrow indicates direction of (+) strand synthesis
   7578..7627    -  misc_feature   bom (fragment): basis of mobility region from pBR322
   7729..7764    -  CDS            rop (fragment): Rop protein, which maintains plasmids at low copy number; rop
   7859..7963    +  promoter       AmpR promoter: bla
   7964..8824    +  CDS            AmpR: β-lactamase; bla; confers resistance to ampicillin, carbenicillin, and related antibiotics
   8995..9583    +  rep_origin     ori: high-copy-number ColE1/pMB1/pBR322/pUC origin of replication
   9766..41      +  CDS            lacI (fragment) (across the origin): lac repressor; lacI; The lac repressor binds to the lac operator to inhibit transcription in E. coli. This inhibition can be relieved by adding lactose or isopropyl-β-D-thiogalactopyranoside (IPTG).
>Addgene plasmid #174013 | pDB1751 | addgene full sequence | sequence record 341702 | Addgene NGS Result
AGCTGGCACGACAGGTTTCCCGACTGGAAAGCGGGCAGTGAGCGCAACGCAATTAATGTGAGTTAGCTCA
CTCATTAGGCACCCCAGGCTTTACACTTTATGCTTCCGGCTCGTATGTTGTGTGGAATTGTGAGCGGATA
ACAATTTCACACAGGAAACAGCTATGACCATGATTACGCCAAGCTTGCATGCCTGCAGGTCGATCGACTC
TAGAGGATCAGAAAATTATCGCCATAAAAGACAGAATAAGTCATCAGCGGTTGTTTCATTTCCTATATTT
TTTTTTTATTTTTTTATTTTTTAATAAGGGAAAATTTAACGTCTAAGGATACAGAAGATTGTTAGCACAT
TAAAGTAATAAAGGCTTAAGTAGTAAGTGCCTTAGCATGTTATTGTATTTCAAAGGACATAATCTAAAAT
AATAACAATATCATTTCTCACAAGTTATTCAATTTTCTTTTTTTTTTCTAATAATATCAAGAATGTATTA
TTTGTTTGACATAAGTCAACTAATTTATTTAATATGCTGGATTAATCTTGCAGACATGTAAATTAACAAG
TTTTAGTCAAATAACGTTGAAGTTTCAATGAACTCAAATAATTTCTCTTTTTTTTTATATAACCATAATC
TGATTTATATTTTCCGCAGGGATCAACTGAAGTTATGACATTTGGATTGGATCACTTATAACCTTGGTCG
CCAAATAATACAAAAATCAGCGTTATAAAACAAAGAAGGTTTTTGTTAAGAAATTAATCCTCTTTCTTGA
TAAGAAAGTTGAACCGAAATTGCAGATACTGATATATGAAAATAATACCCACAATTTTGGGAATAGCGCA
AGCCTCAATTTAAACAATAGGTGAGGACACATGATAATGACCTCAATGATTGTTAGAAGAAAAGAGCCTC
ATTACAAAATCGAAAAATGAATGGTTGGGTACAAGTTTCCAAAACATGGTAAAGTGGACTTTGCGTATGA
GACGTAAATAGAAAAAAACACTTGTTATATGTTTTCTAGAATTATTGTTGTCTCTTTATGGTTGGATGAT
GCAAAATAGTAATTTCGGTTAGTTGCTGTAAAACACCACGAGACAAATAGATATGGATATTTATTAAATC
AGGAAAAACGTAACTCTCGGCTACTGGATGGTTCAGTCACCCAACGATTACTGGGGAGAGAAAACAGGGC
AAAAGCAAAGCTTAAAGGAATCCGATTGTCATTCGGCAATGTGCAGCGAAACTAAAAACCGGATAATGGA
CCTGTTAATCGAAACATTGAAGATAAAGGAAGAGGAATCCTGGCATATCATCAATTGAATAAGTTGAATT
AATTATTTCAATCTCATTCTCACTTTCTGACTTATAGTCGCTTTGTTAAAGCTAGCGGATCCATGTCTAA
AGGTGAAGAATTATTCACTGGTGTTGTCCCAATTTTGGTTGAATTAGATGGTGATGTTAATGGTCACAAA
TTTTCTGTCTCCGGTGAAGGTGAAGGTGATGCTACTTACGGTAAATTGACCTTAAAATTTATTTGTACTA
CTGGTAAATTGCCAGTTCCATGGCCAACCTTAGTCACTACTTTCGGTTATGGTGTTCAATGTTTTGCGAG
ATACCCAGATCATATGAAACAACATGACTTTTTCAAGTCTGCCATGCCAGAAGGTTATGTTCAAGAAAGA
ACTATTTTTTTCAAAGATGACGGTAACTACAAGACCAGAGCTGAAGTCAAGTTTGAAGGTGATACCTTAG
TTAATAGAATCGAATTAAAAGGTATTGATTTTAAAGAAGATGGTAACATTTTAGGTCACAAATTGGAATA
CAACTATAACTCTCACAATGTTTACATCATGGCTGACAAACAAAAGAATGGTATCAAAGTTAACTTCAAA
ATTAGACACAACATTGAAGATGGTTCTGTTCAATTAGCTGACCATTATCAACAAAATACTCCAATTGGTG
ATGGTCCAGTCTTGTTACCAGACAACCATTACTTATCCACTCAATCTGCCTTATCCAAAGATCCAAACGA
AAAGAGAGACCACATGGTCTTGTTAGAATTTGTTACTGCTGCTGGTATTACCCATGGTATGGATGAATTG
TACAAAAGATCTGGCGCGCCACTTCTAAATAAGCGAATTTCTTATGATTTATGATTTTTATTATTAAATA
AGTTATAAAAAAAATAAGTGTATACAAATTTTAAAGTGACTCTTAGGTTTTAAAACGAAAATTCTTATTC
TTGAGTAACTCTTTCCTGTAGGTCAGGTTGCTTTCTCAGGTATAGTATGAGGTCGCTCTTATTGACCACA
CCTCTACCGGCAGATCCGCTAGGGATAACAGGGTAATATACTAGTAAGATGATTCTTTTATCGTCGATAA
CGATGAGGATGTAGACGATTATGATGAGAGTGATTAGCTTCTAAAATTTGGTGTTTTCAAACGCTATTTA
CAGTACAATCTGAAAAAATTGGATGAACATTGTAAATGGTAGGATACGAGTTCCAATTAATGTATTTTTT
AAGTATTACACTTAGCTTATTAATTTTATATATACATTCTACCTCTGTGGGTTTAAAGACAACTCGTACA
CATACTCAAATTATTTATGAACATTATAATGCATATTCGTACTGTCTATTAAACATTTTTTTGACATTAA
AAATTTCGTTTACTAACGTAGAAAGCGCTGATAATTGAGGCTACTATTTTAATATCTAGAAACAAAGATT
CATTAATTAATTAAGTAAGCTCCAGGATACTTGTATATTTCGTTAAAAAAGCGCAATTTCAACAATTCCT
ATGAACATCCATGATTTCATCACAAAATCAAACATATCAGGATTTAACGTGAATTATTTGCTTTCTTGTG
ATTTTCATCTGATTTCTGGTCATTTACGTTACTGTAAACAAGCTTTTTAAAAAAAGGATTTTTTACGCAA
TATTATCGATATCCCAATCTGTAGTATAAAAAGTGCAACAGTGTTGAGTTTCCCGAAACCAGGCATTTTT
GCGGTAGGGTCTGAAACTTTCACGAAACCATTTCACAACAAAACTTCTTCAACAACATGTGTGCAAAGAA
AATCGTCGTCTTACCAGGAGACCATATTGGCCCTGAAATTGTTGCTTCTGCCTTGGAGGTTTTGAAAGTC
GTTGAGAAGAAGCGACCTGAGTTAAAACTCGAGTTTGAAGAACACAAGATTGGAGGTGCCTCTATTGATG
CCTATGGAACCCCTTTGACTGACGAGACTGTGAAGGCTTGTTTGGAAGCTGACGGTGTTCTTTTGGGTGC
CGTTGGTGGTCCTGAATGGACCAACCCCAATTGTCGTCCTGAGCAAGGTTTATTGAAGCTTCGTAAGAGT
ATGGGTGTTTGGGCCAACCTTCGACCTTGCAACTTTGCCAGCAAGTCTTTAGTCAAGTACAGCCCTTTGA
AGCCTGAAATCGTTGAAGGTGTCGATTTTTGTGTTGTACGAGAACTTACTGGAGGTTGTTACTTTGGTGA
GCGCACTGAGGACAACGGATCGGGTTATGCTATGGACACTTGGCCTTACAGTTTGGAAGAAGTTTCTCGT
ATTGCTCGTTTGGCGGCCGCGGGCCCAACACCAATGTTTATAACCAAGTTTTATCTTGTTTGTCTACATG
GTATTTTACATTCATCTACATACATCTTTCATTGGCTTTGTACATAGTTATCATTACAAGTCTAAAAAAA
TTCACTCTTTTCTTATTCAATGTCAATCCAAGAGAAAAGATTGTGGTAATGTTGTAGGAGCATGTTTAAT
AAATTACTATAGCAAATTACTTTTTATTCCCAAGGTGTTTATCTATAATAGTTAATATTTTAGTCGCTAC
ATAAAATTTTACCAAAGAGTACTTGTATACTAATTCTAAATGCCTTCTGACATAAAACGCCTAGGAAAAC
AAACGCAAACAAGGCATCGACTTTTTCAATAACCAACCAAAAAAATTTTACATTAGTCTTTTTTTAATGC
TGAGAAAGTCTTTGCTGATATGCCTTCCAACCAGCTTCTCTATATCTCTTGGCTTCGACAACAGGATTAC
GACCAGCTCCATAGACTCCACGACCAACAATGATGATGTCGCTACCGCAGTTTACAATCACTTCTTCAGG
AGTACGATATTGCTGTCCCAGCCCGTCTCCTTTAACATCCAAGCCGATACCAGGGGACATAGTTATGTAG
TCGCTTTGAAGGTTAGGAAATCGACGACCAGCTATAAAGCCAAAGCAAAAATCGGTATGCTTCTCAAACC
ATTCTAAGGTTTTCTCTGTGTAGGAACCAGTAGCCAAAGAGCCTTTGGAAGACATTTCAGCCAAAAGCAA
GAGACCACGTCCCAAAGGTAAACCAACTTCTTTGAGGCCTTGTATAATACCCTCGCCTGGCACTGTATGG
CAATTTGTGATATGAGCCCAAGAAGCAATTTTGTACACACCAGATGCATATTGTAGCTTGACGGTATTTC
CAATGTCTGCGAATTTGCGATCCTCAAAGATAAGAAAACGATGCTTTTTACCTAAGGCCACCAGTTTTTC
TACCATATCCTGGTCGAAATCCTCGACAACGTCAATATGTGTCTTGATAACACAGACATAGGGTCCAATT
TTATCTACCAATTCTAAGATTTCGGATTTCTTCGTCAAATCGACCGCGACTGACAAGTTGCTTTGCTTTT
CTTCCATCAAAGCCAACAATTCCTTGGCAATGGGATTTTTCATCCCCTCAGCTCTAGCTGAATAGCTTTG
AAATACTCTAGCATCCATAACTTTGCTTTTAAACCTTTAATTTCGATCCAAGCAAAAAAGAGGTTCTTGG
TAGGACAATACGGTAAGAAAACACGACATGTGCAGAGATGCCGACGAAGCATAGTTAAACTGGGATGGTA
AAATCAATTAAGAATTTATAAAGACAAAATTGTATAAGTCTCTAAAACATCTTAATTATACCTCACAGAA
CTATCTAAAATATATTCACAAAGTGCAAACATTATCATGAAAAAGAACCATTTTAATTTAAAGCAAGGGC
ATTAAGGCTTATTTACAGAATTTCTTACTTTTGTAAAGATTATAAGGCTGATTATCTTTTTCACCATGCC
AAAAATTACACAAGATAGAATGGATGTTTGAAATTAAACGTGAGTATACAAACAAATACACTAGGTAAAT
CGAAACATTTTTTTCTCCATTAAGTAACAAATTCCTATTTAGAGAAAGAATGCTGAGTAGATTAAATAAT
CTATACAAACTTTTTTAACACAAATGCATACATATAGCCAGTGGGATTTGTAGCTAAGCTTGCGAATTCG
AGTCTAACTCCTTAACCACTCGGACATAGTGACTTATCTGACACTCATTGTAAATTAATATATATATAGG
CATTTTGTTTAGTTAAAGGTACTTAAGTAATTAGTATAAACGAACCAATTTTATAATCAGGAAGTTAAGT
GAATGGTAGCACATGTCGTAAAAATTGTGAATTTTTATTGAATAATATTTTAAATACAAGCCTTTCTAGA
CTAGGTATACTCATAAACATATATGAGCAAAAGGATAGAGGAGATTACATTGCATCTTCTACAAATTTAT
TTATTGCCCTTTACTGAAAAATTAAATAATGAGTACTAAATGATAAAAAGCGCTCAGTACAAGAAAGATT
GCAAAAATATTGCATTCTTCATGAATTAAAGTTGCATATAAGGCATATTGAAAGTAATAGTACTAAAACA
GCAGTTAGCGAAAATTAATAGAATTATATTCGCAAGACAATTGTGACATTAAATTAAAAAATTGTAGAAT
TTTTACTATCCTCTTTAACGCCATGAGCCTTTATAAAAAGGTTAAATTAGTTTTAACATTCTTTTTTTGA
GTAAGAGTTTACAATTTATCAAAACCTGTGTTATTATATTCATTAGTTTCAATTTATTAGCATCTAGAGA
AAAATCAATTGGCAGTTACATTGTTGGAATTTATGAAGAAAAAGAATCTACAACGGAGAATAAGTTGCTG
ATCGCTTTCCCTAAAATTGTATATTTTGCTGAGCTTATTTTGACATTTCGTTGAAGTTTTCTCTAATTCG
CATTCATTTTAAGTAAAACAATGAGAAATAAAATTACAAAAAATACAAATTAAAATACAATTTTTAGCTA
TAATTATAGACGATGCCCTTGTATCCCATTCTGTCTCGCTTGCCCCTACTTTTTATCTTTTATATACCAT
AATGAACGCTGCCGCTACTAACCATACCCCGATTTTACATTTCGGACTCCCAAGGACGTACAAAATAGAA
AACTATAGAAAAAAATAATCAGAAAATAGCATGTCATCTCTTTGTAAAACGCGTTTGCAAGAAGAAAGGA
AACAATGGAGAAGAGATCATCCATTTGTATGTAAATTTTAGTAAACTTGAAGAAATCACTAACAACTTCT
CTTACTTAGGGATTCTATGCAAAACCTTGTAAATCATCTGATGGAGGACTCGATTTAATGAATTGGAAGG
TTGGGCCCGCGGCCGCTTAGCTGAAACTTCCAACCCTCCTGCTCCCGTCACATTACTCGACAAAGCTAAT
GTTTTGGCAACTTCTCGTCTTTGGCGCAAGACTGTAGCTAAGATTTTTAAGGAGGAATATCCTCACCTTA
CCTTAAAAAACCAGCTCATTGACTCCGCAGCCATGCTTTTGGTCAAGAGCCCTCGTACACTTAACGGTGT
TGTTTTGACTGACAACTTGTTTGGTGACATTATTTCAGATGAGGCTTCTGTCATTCCTGGTAGCTTGGGC
CTTTTGCCTTCTGCCTCCCTTTCCGGTGTGGTAGGAAAATCAGAAGAAAAGGTTCATTGTTTGGTTGAGC
CCATTCACGGTAGCGCTCCCGAGCTCGAATTCACTGGCCGTCGTTTTACAACGTCGTGACTGGGAAAACC
CTGGCGTTACCCAACTTAATCGCCTTGCAGCACATCCCCCTTTCGCCAGCTGGCGTAATAGCGAAGAGGC
CCGCACCGATCGCCCTTCCCAACAGTTGCGCAGCCTGAATGGCGAATGGCGCCTGATGCGGTATTTTCTC
CTTACGCATCTGTGCGGTATTTCACACCGCATA
[95 nt withheld, positions 7104-7198]
T
[46 nt withheld, positions 7200-7245]
C
[141 nt withheld, positions 7247-7387]
CCTTTGACGTTGGAGTCCACGTTCTTT
[37 nt withheld, positions 7415-7451]
ACTCTATCTCGGGCTATTCTTTTGATTTATAAGGGATTTTGCCGATTTCGGTCTATTGGTTAAAAAATGA
GCTGATTTAACAAAAATTTAACGCGAATTTTAACAAAATATTAACGTTTACAATTTTATGGTGCACTCTC
AGTACAATCTGCTCTGATGCCGCATAGTTAAGCCAGCCCCGACACCCGCCAACACCCGCTGACGCGCCCT
GACGGGCTTGTCTGCTCCCGGCATCCGCTTACAGACAAGCTGTGACCGTCTCCGGGAGCTGCATGTGTCA
GAGGTTTTCACCGTCATCACCGAAACGCGCGAGACGAAAGGGCCTCGTGATACGCCTATTTTTATAGGTT
AATGTCATGATAATAATGGTTTCTTAGACGTCAGGTGGCACTTTTCGGGGAAATGTGCGCGGAACCCCTA
TTTGTTTATTTTTCTAAATACATTCAAATATGTATCCGCTCATGAGACAATAACCCTGATAAATGCTTCA
ATAATATTGAAAAAGGAAGAGTATGAGTATTCAACATTTCCGTGTCGCCCTTATTCCCTTTTTTGCGGCA
TTTTGCCTTCCTGTTTTTGCTCACCCAGAAACGCTGGTGAAAGTAAAAGATGCTGAAGATCAGTTGGGTG
CACGAGTGGGTTACATCGAACTGGATCTCAACAGCGGTAAGATCCTTGAGAGTTTTCGCCCCGAAGAACG
TTTTCCAATGATGAGCACTTTTAAAGTTCTGCTATGTGGCGCGGTATTATCCCGTATTGACGCCGGGCAA
GAGCAACTCGGTCGCCGCATACACTATTCTCAGAATGACTTGGTTGAGTACTCACCAGTCACAGAAAAGC
ATCTTACGGATGGCATGACAGTAAGAGAATTATGCAGTGCTGCCATAACCATGAGTGATAACACTGCGGC
CAACTTACTTCTGACAACGATCGGAGGACCGAAGGAGCTAACCGCTTTTTTGCACAACATGGGGGATCAT
GTAACTCGCCTTGATCGTTGGGAACCGGAGCTGAATGAAGCCATACCAAACGACGAGCGTGACACCACGA
TGCCTGTAGCAATGGCAACAACGTTGCGCAAACTATTAACTGGCGAACTACTTACTCTAGCTTCCCGGCA
ACAATTAATAGACTGGATGGAGGCGGATAAAGTTGCAGGACCACTTCTGCGCTCGGCCCTTCCGGCTGGC
TGGTTTATTGCTGATAAATCTGGAGCCGGTGAGCGTGGGTCTCGCGGTATCATTGCAGCACTGGGGCCAG
ATGGTAAGCCCTCCCGTATCGTAGTTATCTACACGACGGGGAGTCAGGCAACTATGGATGAACGAAATAG
ACAGATCGCTGAGATAGGTGCCTCACTGATTAAGCATTGGTAACTGTCAGACCAAGTTTACTCATATATA
CTTTAGATTGATTTAAAACTTCATTTTTAATTTAAAAGGATCTAGGTGAAGATCCTTTTTGATAATCTCA
TGACCAAAATCCCTTAACGTGAGTTTTCGTTCCACTGAGCGTCAGACCCCGTAGAAAAGATCAAAGGATC
TTCTTGAGATCCTTTTTTTCTGCGCGTAATCTGCTGCTTGCAAACAAAAAAACCACCGCTACCAGCGGTG
GTTTGTTTGCCGGATCAAGAGCTACCAACTCTTTTTCCGAAGGTAACTGGCTTCAGCAGAGCGCAGATAC
CAAATACTGTTCTTCTAGTGTAGCCGTAGTTAGGCCACCACTTCAAGAACTCTGTAGCACCGCCTACATA
CCTCGCTCTGCTAATCCTGTTACCAGTGGCTGCTGCCAGTGGCGATAAGTCGTGTCTTACCGGGTTGGAC
TCAAGACGATAGTTACCGGATAAGGCGCAGCGGTCGGGCTGAACGGGGGGTTCGTGCACACAGCCCAGCT
TGGAGCGAACGACCTACACCGAACTGAGATACCTACAGCGTGAGCTATGAGAAAGCGCCACGCTTCCCGA
AGGGAGAAAGGCGGACAGGTATCCGGTAAGCGGCAGGGTCGGAACAGGAGAGCGCACGAGGGAGCTTCCA
GGGGGAAACGCCTGGTATCTTTATAGTCCTGTCGGGTTTCGCCACCTCTGACTTGAGCGTCGATTTTTGT
GATGCTCGTCAGGGGGGCGGAGCCTATGGAAAAACGCCAGCAACGCGGCCTTTTTACGGTTCCTGGCCTT
TTGCTGGCCTTTTGCTCACATGTTCTTTCCTGCGTTATCCCCTGATTCTGTGGATAACCGTATTACCGCC
TTTGAGTGAGCTGATACCGCTCGCCGCAGCCGAACGACCGAGCGCAGCGAGTCAGTGAGCGAGGAAGCGG
AAGAGCGCCCAATACGCAAACCGCCTCTCCCCGCGCGTTGGCCGATTCATTAATGC
